>Addgene plasmid #132945 | BE3-hA3A-Y130F | addgene full sequence | sequence record 314826 | Addgene NGS Result
GAGGGCCTATTTCCCATGATTCCTTCATATTTGCATATACGATACAAGGCTGTTAGAGAGATAATTGGAA
TTAATTTGACTGTAAACACAAAGATATTAGTACAAAATACGTGACGTAGAAAGTAATAATTTCTTGGGTA
GTTTGCAGTTTTAAAATTATGTTTTAAAATGGACTATCATATGCTTACCGTAACTTGAAAGTATTTCGAT
TTCTTGGCTTTATATATCTTGTGGAAAGGACGAAACACCGGCCCAGACTGAGCACGTGAGTTTTAGAGCT
AGAAATAGCAAGTTAAAATAAGGCTAGTCCGTTATCAACTTGAAAAAGTGGCACCGAGTCGGTGCTTTTT
TGTTTTAGAGCTAGAAATAGCAAGTTAAAATAAGGCTAGTCCGTTTTTAGCGCGTGCGCCAATTCTGCAG
ACAAATGGCTCTAGAGGTACCCGTTACATAACTTACGGTAAATGGCCCGCCTGGCTGACCGCCCAACGAC
CCCCGCCCATTGACGTCAATAGTAACGCCAATAGGGACTTTCCATTGACGTCAATGGGTGGAGTATTTAC
GGTAAACTGCCCACTTGGCAGTACATCAAGTGTATCATATGCCAAGTACGCCCCCTATTGACGTCAATGA
CGGTAAATGGCCCGCCTGGCATTGTGCCCAGTACATGACCTTATGGGACTTTCCTACTTGGCAGTACATC
TACGTATTAGTCATCGCTATTACCATGGTCGAGGTGAGCCCCACGTTCTGCTTCACTCTCCCCATCTCCC
CCCCCTCCCCACCCCCAATTTTGTATTTATTTATTTTTTAATTATTTTGTGCAGCGATGGGGGCGGGGCG
GGGCGAGGGGCGGGGCGGGGCGAGGCGGAGAGGTGCGGCGGCAGCCAATCAGAGCGGCGCGCTCCGAAAG
TTTCCTTTTATGGCGAGGCGGCGGCGGCGGCGGCCCTATAAAAAGCGAAGCGCGCGGCGGGCGGGAGTCG
CTGCGCGCTGCCTTCGCCCCGTGCCCCGCTCCGCCGCCGCCTCGCGCCGCCCGCCCCGGCTCTGACTGAC
CGCGTTACTCCCACAGGTGAGCGGGCGGGACGGCCCTTCTCCTCCGGGCTGTAATTAGCTGAGCAAGAGG
TAAGGGTTTAAGGGATGGTTGGTTGGTGGGGTATTAATGTTTAATTACCTGGAGCACCTGCCTGAAATCA
CTTTTTTTCAGGTTGGACCGGTGGCTAATACGACTCACTATAGGGAGAGCCGCCACCATGGAAGCCAGCC
CAGCATCCGGGCCCAGACACTTGATGGATCCACACATATTCACTTCCAACTTTAACAATGGCATTGGAAG
GCATAAGACCTACCTGTGCTACGAAGTGGAGCGCCTGGACAATGGCACCTCGGTCAAGATGGACCAGCAC
AGGGGCTTTCTACACAACCAGGCTAAGAATCTTCTCTGTGGCTTTTACGGCCGCCATGCGGAGCTGCGCT
TCTTGGACCTGGTTCCTTCTTTGCAGTTGGACCCGGCCCAGATCTACAGGGTCACTTGGTTCATCTCCTG
GAGCCCCTGCTTCTCCTGGGGCTGTGCCGGGGAAGTGCGTGCGTTCCTTCAGGAGAACACACACGTGAGA
CTGCGTATCTTCGCTGCCCGCATCTTTGATTACGACCCCCTATATAAGGAGGCACTGCAAATGCTGCGGG
ATGCTGGGGCCCAAGTCTCCATCATGACCTACGATGAATTTAAGCACTGCTGGGACACCTTTGTGGACCA
CCAGGGATGTCCCTTCCAGCCCTGGGATGGACTAGATGAGCACAGCCAAGCCCTGAGTGGGAGGCTGCGG
GCCATTCTCCAGAATCAGGGAAACAGCGGCAGCGAGACTCCCGGGACCTCAGAGTCCGCCACACCCGAAA
GTGATAAAAAGTATTCTATTGGTTTAGCCATCGGCACTAATTCCGTTGGATGGGCTGTCATAACCGATGA
ATACAAAGTACCTTCAAAGAAATTTAAGGTGTTGGGGAACACAGACCGTCATTCGATTAAAAAGAATCTT
ATCGGTGCCCTCCTATTCGATAGTGGCGAAACGGCAGAGGCGACTCGCCTGAAACGAACCGCTCGGAGAA
GGTATACACGTCGCAAGAACCGAATATGTTACTTACAAGAAATTTTTAGCAATGAGATGGCCAAAGTTGA
CGATTCTTTCTTTCACCGTTTGGAAGAGTCCTTCCTTGTCGAAGAGGACAAGAAACATGAACGGCACCCC
ATCTTTGGAAACATAGTAGATGAGGTGGCATATCATGAAAAGTACCCAACGATTTATCACCTCAGAAAAA
AGCTAGTTGACTCAACTGATAAAGCGGACCTGAGGTTAATCTACTTGGCTCTTGCCCATATGATAAAGTT
CCGTGGGCACTTTCTCATTGAGGGTGATCTAAATCCGGACAACTCGGATGTCGACAAACTGTTCATCCAG
TTAGTACAAACCTATAATCAGTTGTTTGAAGAGAACCCTATAAATGCAAGTGGCGTGGATGCGAAGGCTA
TTCTTAGCGCCCGCCTCTCTAAATCCCGACGGCTAGAAAACCTGATCGCACAATTACCCGGAGAGAAGAA
AAATGGGTTGTTCGGTAACCTTATAGCGCTCTCACTAGGCCTGACACCAAATTTTAAGTCGAACTTCGAC
TTAGCTGAAGATGCCAAATTGCAGCTTAGTAAGGACACGTACGATGACGATCTCGACAATCTACTGGCAC
AAATTGGAGATCAGTATGCGGACTTATTTTTGGCTGCCAAAAACCTTAGCGATGCAATCCTCCTATCTGA
CATACTGAGAGTTAATACTGAGATTACCAAGGCGCCGTTATCCGCTTCAATGATCAAAAGGTACGATGAA
CATCACCAAGACTTGACACTTCTCAAGGCCCTAGTCCGTCAGCAACTGCCTGAGAAATATAAGGAAATAT
TCTTTGATCAGTCGAAAAACGGGTACGCAGGTTATATTGACGGCGGAGCGAGTCAAGAGGAATTCTACAA
GTTTATCAAACCCATATTAGAGAAGATGGATGGGACGGAAGAGTTGCTTGTAAAACTCAATCGCGAAGAT
CTACTGCGAAAGCAGCGGACTTTCGACAACGGTAGCATTCCACATCAAATCCACTTAGGCGAATTGCATG
CTATACTTAGAAGGCAGGAGGATTTTTATCCGTTCCTCAAAGACAATCGTGAAAAGATTGAGAAAATCCT
AACCTTTCGCATACCTTACTATGTGGGACCCCTGGCCCGAGGGAACTCTCGGTTCGCATGGATGACAAGA
AAGTCCGAAGAAACGATTACTCCATGGAATTTTGAGGAAGTTGTCGATAAAGGTGCGTCAGCTCAATCGT
TCATCGAGAGGATGACCAACTTTGACAAGAATTTACCGAACGAAAAAGTATTGCCTAAGCACAGTTTACT
TTACGAGTATTTCACAGTGTACAATGAACTCACGAAAGTTAAGTATGTCACTGAGGGCATGCGTAAACCC
GCCTTTCTAAGCGGAGAACAGAAGAAAGCAATAGTAGATCTGTTATTCAAGACCAACCGCAAAGTGACAG
TTAAGCAATTGAAAGAGGACTACTTTAAGAAAATTGAATGCTTCGATTCTGTCGAGATCTCCGGGGTAGA
AGATCGATTTAATGCGTCACTTGGTACGTATCATGACCTCCTAAAGATAATTAAAGATAAGGACTTCCTG
GATAACGAAGAGAATGAAGATATCTTAGAAGATATAGTGTTGACTCTTACCCTCTTTGAAGATCGGGAAA
TGATTGAGGAAAGACTAAAAACATACGCTCACCTGTTCGACGATAAGGTTATGAAACAGTTAAAGAGGCG
TCGCTATACGGGCTGGGGACGATTGTCGCGGAAACTTATCAACGGGATAAGAGACAAGCAAAGTGGTAAA
ACTATTCTCGATTTTCTAAAGAGCGACGGCTTCGCCAATAGGAACTTTATGCAGCTGATCCATGATGACT
CTTTAACCTTCAAAGAGGATATACAAAAGGCACAGGTTTCCGGACAAGGGGACTCATTGCACGAACATAT
TGCGAATCTTGCTGGTTCGCCAGCCATCAAAAAGGGCATACTCCAGACAGTCAAAGTAGTGGATGAGCTA
GTTAAGGTCATGGGACGTCACAAACCGGAAAACATTGTAATCGAGATGGCACGCGAAAATCAAACGACTC
AGAAGGGGCAAAAAAACAGTCGAGAGCGGATGAAGAGAATAGAAGAGGGTATTAAAGAACTGGGCAGCCA
GATCTTAAAGGAGCATCCTGTGGAAAATACCCAATTGCAGAACGAGAAACTTTACCTCTATTACCTACAA
AATGGAAGGGACATGTATGTTGATCAGGAACTGGACATAAACCGTTTATCTGATTACGACGTCGATCACA
TTGTACCCCAATCCTTTTTGAAGGACGATTCAATCGACAATAAAGTGCTTACACGCTCGGATAAGAACCG
AGGGAAAAGTGACAATGTTCCAAGCGAGGAAGTCGTAAAGAAAATGAAGAACTATTGGCGGCAGCTCCTA
AATGCGAAACTGATAACGCAAAGAAAGTTCGATAACTTAACTAAAGCTGAGAGGGGTGGCTTGTCTGAAC
TTGACAAGGCCGGATTTATTAAACGTCAGCTCGTGGAAACCCGCCAAATCACAAAGCATGTTGCACAGAT
ACTAGATTCCCGAATGAATACGAAATACGACGAGAACGATAAGCTGATTCGGGAAGTCAAAGTAATCACT
TTAAAGTCAAAATTGGTGTCGGACTTCAGAAAGGATTTTCAATTCTATAAAGTTAGGGAGATAAATAACT
ACCACCATGCGCACGACGCTTATCTTAATGCCGTCGTAGGGACCGCACTCATTAAGAAATACCCGAAGCT
AGAAAGTGAGTTTGTGTATGGTGATTACAAAGTTTATGACGTCCGTAAGATGATCGCGAAAAGCGAACAG
GAGATAGGCAAGGCTACAGCCAAATACTTCTTTTATTCTAACATTATGAATTTCTTTAAGACGGAAATCA
CTCTGGCAAACGGAGAGATACGCAAACGACCTTTAATTGAAACCAATGGGGAGACAGGTGAAATCGTATG
GGATAAGGGCCGGGACTTCGCGACGGTGAGAAAAGTTTTGTCCATGCCCCAAGTCAACATAGTAAAGAAA
ACTGAGGTGCAGACCGGAGGGTTTTCAAAGGAATCGATTCTTCCAAAAAGGAATAGTGATAAGCTCATCG
CTCGTAAAAAGGACTGGGACCCGAAAAAGTACGGTGGCTTCGATAGCCCTACAGTTGCCTATTCTGTCCT
AGTAGTGGCAAAAGTTGAGAAGGGAAAATCCAAGAAACTGAAGTCAGTCAAAGAATTATTGGGGATAACG
ATTATGGAGCGCTCGTCTTTTGAAAAGAACCCCATCGACTTCCTTGAGGCGAAAGGTTACAAGGAAGTAA
AAAAGGATCTCATAATTAAACTACCAAAGTATAGTCTGTTTGAGTTAGAAAATGGCCGAAAACGGATGTT
GGCTAGCGCCGGAGAGCTTCAAAAGGGGAACGAACTCGCACTACCGTCTAAATACGTGAATTTCCTGTAT
TTAGCGTCCCATTACGAGAAGTTGAAAGGTTCACCTGAAGATAACGAACAGAAGCAACTTTTTGTTGAGC
AGCACAAACATTATCTCGACGAAATCATAGAGCAAATTTCGGAATTCAGTAAGAGAGTCATCCTAGCTGA
TGCCAATCTGGACAAAGTATTAAGCGCATACAACAAGCACAGGGATAAACCCATACGTGAGCAGGCGGAA
AATATTATCCATTTGTTTACTCTTACCAACCTCGGCGCTCCAGCCGCATTCAAGTATTTTGACACAACGA
TAGATCGCAAACGATACACTTCTACCAAGGAGGTGCTAGACGCGACACTGATTCACCAATCCATCACGGG
ATTATATGAAACTCGGATAGATTTGTCACAGCTTGGGGGTGACTCTGGTGGTTCTACTAATCTGTCAGAT
ATTATTGAAAAGGAGACCGGTAAGCAACTGGTTATCCAGGAATCCATCCTCATGCTCCCAGAGGAGGTGG
AAGAAGTCATTGGGAACAAGCCGGAAAGCGATATACTCGTGCACACCGCCTACGACGAGAGCACCGACGA
GAATGTCATGCTTCTGACTAGCGACGCCCCTGAATACAAGCCTTGGGCTCTGGTCATACAGGATAGCAAC
GGTGAGAACAAGATTAAGATGCTCTCTGGTGGTTCTCCCAAGAAGAAGAGGAAAGTCTAACCGGTCATCA
TCACCATCACCATTGAGTTTAAACCCGCTGATCAGCCTAAGAATTCCTAGAGCTCGCTGATCAGCCTCGA
CTGTGCCTTCTAGTTGCCAGCCATCTGTTGTTTGCCCCTCCCCCGTGCCTTCCTTGACCCTGGAAGGTGC
CACTCCCACTGTCCTTTCCTAATAAAATGAGGAAATTGCATCGCATTGTCTGAGTAGGTGTCATTCTATT
CTGGGGGGTGGGGTGGGGCAGGACAGCAAGGGGGAGGATTGGGAAGAGAATAGCAGGCATGCTGGGGAGC
GGCCGCTAGTTATTAATAGTAATCAATTACGGGGTCATTAGTTCATAGCCCATATATGGAGTTCCGCGTT
ACATAACTTACGGTAAATGGCCCGCCTGGCTGACCGCCCAACGACCCCCGCCCATTGACGTCAATAATGA
CGTATGTTCCCATAGTAACGCCAATAGGGACTTTCCATTGACGTCAATGGGTGGAGTATTTACGGTAAAC
TGCCCACTTGGCAGTACATCAAGTGTATCATATGCCAAGTACGCCCCCTATTGACGTCAATGACGGTAAA
TGGCCCGCCTGGCATTATGCCCAGTACATGACCTTATGGGACTTTCCTACTTGGCAGTACATCTACGTAT
TAGTCATCGCTATTACCATGGTGATGCGGTTTTGGCAGTACATCAATGGGCGTGGATAGCGGTTTGACTC
ACGGGGATTTCCAAGTCTCCACCCCATTGACGTCAATGGGAGTTTGTTTTGGCACCAAAATCAACGGGAC
TTTCCAAAATGTCGTAACAACTCCGCCCCATTGACGCAAATGGGCGGTAGGCGTGTACGGTGGGAGGTCC
ATATAAGCAGAGCTGGTTTAGTGAACCGTCAGATCCGCTAGCATGGTGAGCAAGGGCGAGGAGCTGTTCA
CCGGGGTGGTGCCCATCCTGGTCGAGCTGGACGGCGACGTAAACGGCCACAAGTTCAGCGTGTCCGGCGA
GGGCGAGGGCGATGCCACCTACGGCAAGCTGACCCTGAAGTTCATCTGCACCACCGGCAAGCTGCCCGTG
CCCTGGCCCACCCTCGTGACCACCCTGACCTACGGCGTGCAGTGCTTCAGCCGCTACCCCGACCACATGA
AGCAGCACGACTTCTTCAAGTCCGCCATGCCCGAAGGCTACGTCCAGGAGCGCACCATCTTCTTCAAGGA
CGACGGCAACTACAAGACCCGCGCCGAGGTGAAGTTCGAGGGCGACACCCTGGTGAACCGCATCGAGCTG
AAGGGCATCGACTTCAAGGAGGACGGCAACATCCTGGGGCACAAGCTGGAGTACAACTACAACAGCCACA
ACGTCTATATCATGGCCGACAAGCAGAAGAACGGCATCAAGGTGAACTTCAAGATCCGCCACAACATCGA
GGACGGCAGCGTGCAGCTCGCCGACCACTACCAGCAGAACACCCCCATCGGCGACGGCCCCGTGCTGCTG
CCCGACAACCACTACCTGAGCACCCAGTCCGCCCTGAGCAAAGACCCCAACGAGAAGCGCGATCACATGG
TCCTGCTGGAGTTCGTGACCGCCGCCGGGATCACTCTCGGCATGGACGAGCTGTACAAGTAAGGATCCGG
GATGCAGAAATTGATGATCTATTAAACAATAAAGATGTCCACTAAAATGGAAGTTTTTCCTGTCATACTT
TGTTAAGAAGGGTGAGAACAGAGTACCTACATTTTGAATGGAAGGATTGGAGCTACGGGGGTGGGGGTGG
GGTGGGATTAGATAAATGCCTGCTCTTTACTGAAGGCTCTTTACTATTGCTTTATGATAATGTTTCATAG
TTGGATATCATAATTTAAACAAGCAAAACCAAATTAAGGGCCAGCTCATTCCTCCCACTCATGATCTATA
GATCTATAGATCTCTCGTGGGATCATTGTTTTTCTCTTGATTCCCACTTTGTGGTTCTAAGTACTGTGGT
TTCCAAATGTGTCAGTTTCATAGCCTGAAGAACGAGATCAGCAGCCTCTGTTCCACATACACTTCATTCT
CAGTATTGTTTTGCCAAGTTCTAATTCCATCAGAAGCTGGTCGACCTGCAGGGGCGCCTGATGCGGTATT
TTCTCCTTACGCATCTGTGCGGTATTTCACACCGCATA
[95 nt withheld, positions 8439-8533]
T
[46 nt withheld, positions 8535-8580]
C
[141 nt withheld, positions 8582-8722]
CCTTTGACGTTGGAGTCCACGTTCTTT
[37 nt withheld, positions 8750-8786]
ACTCTATCTCGGGCTATTCTTTTGATTTATAAGGGATTTTGCCGATTTCGGTCTATTGGTTAAAAAATGA
GCTGATTTAACAAAAATTTAACGCGAATTTTAACAAAATATTAACGTTTACAATTTTATGGTGCACTCTC
AGTACAATCTGCTCTGATGCCGCATAGTTAAGCCAGCCCCGACACCCGCCAACACCCGCTGACGCGCCCT
GACGGGCTTGTCTGCTCCCGGCATCCGCTTACAGACAAGCTGTGACCGTCTCCGGGAGCTGCATGTGTCA
GAGGTTTTCACCGTCATCACCGAAACGCGCGAGACGAAAGGGCCTCGTGATACGCCTATTTTTATAGGTT
AATGTCATGATAATAATGGTTTCTTAGACGTCAGGTGGCACTTTTCGGGGAAATGTGCGCGGAACCCCTA
TTTGTTTATTTTTCTAAATACATTCAAATATGTATCCGCTCATGAGACAATAACCCTGATAAATGCTTCA
ATAATATTGAAAAAGGAAGAGTATGAGTATTCAACATTTCCGTGTCGCCCTTATTCCCTTTTTTGCGGCA
TTTTGCCTTCCTGTTTTTGCTCACCCAGAAACGCTGGTGAAAGTAAAAGATGCTGAAGATCAGTTGGGTG
CACGAGTGGGTTACATCGAACTGGATCTCAACAGCGGTAAGATCCTTGAGAGTTTTCGCCCCGAAGAACG
TTTTCCAATGATGAGCACTTTTAAAGTTCTGCTATGTGGCGCGGTATTATCCCGTATTGACGCCGGGCAA
GAGCAACTCGGTCGCCGCATACACTATTCTCAGAATGACTTGGTTGAGTACTCACCAGTCACAGAAAAGC
ATCTTACGGATGGCATGACAGTAAGAGAATTATGCAGTGCTGCCATAACCATGAGTGATAACACTGCGGC
CAACTTACTTCTGACAACGATCGGAGGACCGAAGGAGCTAACCGCTTTTTTGCACAACATGGGGGATCAT
GTAACTCGCCTTGATCGTTGGGAACCGGAGCTGAATGAAGCCATACCAAACGACGAGCGTGACACCACGA
TGCCTGTAGCAATGGCAACAACGTTGCGCAAACTATTAACTGGCGAACTACTTACTCTAGCTTCCCGGCA
ACAATTAATAGACTGGATGGAGGCGGATAAAGTTGCAGGACCACTTCTGCGCTCGGCCCTTCCGGCTGGC
TGGTTTATTGCTGATAAATCTGGAGCCGGTGAGCGTGGAAGCCGCGGTATCATTGCAGCACTGGGGCCAG
ATGGTAAGCCCTCCCGTATCGTAGTTATCTACACGACGGGGAGTCAGGCAACTATGGATGAACGAAATAG
ACAGATCGCTGAGATAGGTGCCTCACTGATTAAGCATTGGTAACTGTCAGACCAAGTTTACTCATATATA
CTTTAGATTGATTTAAAACTTCATTTTTAATTTAAAAGGATCTAGGTGAAGATCCTTTTTGATAATCTCA
TGACCAAAATCCCTTAACGTGAGTTTTCGTTCCACTGAGCGTCAGACCCCGTAGAAAAGATCAAAGGATC
TTCTTGAGATCCTTTTTTTCTGCGCGTAATCTGCTGCTTGCAAACAAAAAAACCACCGCTACCAGCGGTG
GTTTGTTTGCCGGATCAAGAGCTACCAACTCTTTTTCCGAAGGTAACTGGCTTCAGCAGAGCGCAGATAC
CAAATACTGTTCTTCTAGTGTAGCCGTAGTTAGGCCACCACTTCAAGAACTCTGTAGCACCGCCTACATA
CCTCGCTCTGCTAATCCTGTTACCAGTGGCTGCTGCCAGTGGCGATAAGTCGTGTCTTACCGGGTTGGAC
TCAAGACGATAGTTACCGGATAAGGCGCAGCGGTCGGGCTGAACGGGGGGTTCGTGCACACAGCCCAGCT
TGGAGCGAACGACCTACACCGAACTGAGATACCTACAGCGTGAGCTATGAGAAAGCGCCACGCTTCCCGA
AGGGAGAAAGGCGGACAGGTATCCGGTAAGCGGCAGGGTCGGAACAGGAGAGCGCACGAGGGAGCTTCCA
GGGGGAAACGCCTGGTATCTTTATAGTCCTGTCGGGTTTCGCCACCTCTGACTTGAGCGTCGATTTTTGT
GATGCTCGTCAGGGGGGCGGAGCCTATGGAAAAACGCCAGCAACGCGGCCTTTTTACGGTTCCTGGCCTT
TTGCTGGCCTTTTGCTCACATGT
Features (pLannotate 1.2.2; 23 found; start..end, strand, type, name):
      1..241     +  promoter       U6 promoter: RNA polymerase III promoter for human U6 snRNA
    270..345     +  misc_RNA       gRNA scaffold: guide RNA scaffold for the Streptococcus pyogenes CRISPR/Cas9 system
    352..395     +  misc_RNA       gRNA scaffold (fragment): guide RNA scaffold for the Streptococcus pyogenes CRISPR/Cas9 system
    442..727     +  enhancer       CMV enhancer: human cytomegalovirus immediate early enhancer; contains an 18-bp deletion relative to the standard CMV enhancer
    729..973     +  promoter       chicken β-actin promoter: contains a 21-bp deletion relative to the standard chicken β-actin promoter
    974..1201    +  intron         hybrid intron: hybrid between chicken β-actin (CBA) and minute virus of mice (MMV) introns (Gray et al., 2011)
   1216..1234    +  promoter       T7 promoter: promoter for bacteriophage T7 RNA polymerase
   1248..1844    +  CDS            APOBEC3A: human cytidine deaminase (C to U editing enzyme) that efficiently edits methylated cytosines (Wang et al., 2018); human APOBEC3A; also known as hA3A; A3A
   1845..1892    +  CDS            ABE(7.10) (fragment): adenine base editor comprising wild-type E. coli TadA fused to the evolved TadA*(7.10) mutant (Gaudelli et al., 2017)
   1893..5993    +  CDS            Cas9 VQR: Streptococcus pyogenes Cas9 endonuclease with the D1135V/R1335Q/T1337R mutations has an altered recognition specificity for the protospacer adjacent motif (PAM) (Kleinstiver et al., 2015)
   6006..6254    +  CDS            UGI: UNGI_BPPB2 - Experimental evidence at protein level: Swiss-Prot protein existence level 1. This protein binds specifically and reversibly to the host uracil-DNA glycosylase, preventing removal of uracil residues from PBS2 DNA by the host uracil-excision repair system. From Bacillus phage PBS2 (Bacteriophage PBS2).
   6371..6482    +  polyA_signal   bGH poly(A) signal: bovine growth hormone polyadenylation signal
   6647..6950    +  enhancer       CMV enhancer: human cytomegalovirus immediate early enhancer
   6951..7154    +  promoter       CMV promoter: human cytomegalovirus (CMV) immediate early promoter
   7183..7902    +  CDS            EGFP: the original enhanced GFP (Yang et al., 1996) mammalian codon-optimized
   7913..8365    +  polyA_signal   PGK poly(A) signal: mouse phosphoglycerate kinase 1 polyadenylation signal
   8387..8438    -  misc_feature   bom (fragment): basis of mobility region from pBR322
   8457..8912    +  rep_origin     f1 ori (sequence partly withheld): f1 bacteriophage origin of replication; arrow indicates direction of (+) strand synthesis
   8913..8962    -  misc_feature   bom (fragment): basis of mobility region from pBR322
   9064..9099    -  CDS            rop (fragment): Rop protein, which maintains plasmids at low copy number; rop
   9194..9298    +  promoter       AmpR promoter: bla
   9299..10159   +  CDS            AmpR: β-lactamase; bla; confers resistance to ampicillin, carbenicillin, and related antibiotics
  10330..10918   +  rep_origin     ori: high-copy-number ColE1/pMB1/pBR322/pUC origin of replication
