[The description below was written by a language model from this plasmid's Addgene catalogue record and pLannotate feature annotations shown in this document.]
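Description:
BE3-hA3A-Y130F is a mammalian expression plasmid of about 11 kb built on the X330 (U6-chimeric guide/CBh-SpCas9) backbone. It delivers a cytosine base editor together with its guide RNA from a single vector. In bacteria it replicates from a high-copy ColE1/pUC-type origin and is selected with ampicillin through the β-lactamase gene. An f1 phage origin is also present.

The plasmid carries three mammalian expression units. A human U6 RNA polymerase III promoter drives a single guide RNA on the Streptococcus pyogenes Cas9 scaffold, and the catalogue entry records a 20-nt targeting spacer already cloned in. Downstream, the CBh promoter (CMV enhancer, chicken β-actin promoter and hybrid intron) drives the base editor open reading frame. This encodes human APOBEC3A cytidine deaminase, a short linker, a Cas9 domain, and the phage PBS2 uracil-DNA glycosylase inhibitor (UGI), and ends at a bGH polyadenylation signal. A T7 promoter just upstream of the coding sequence could support in vitro transcription.

The automated annotation labels the linker as an ABE fragment and the Cas9 as the VQR variant. These are probably best-match calls, since the BE3 architecture named in the record normally uses a Cas9 nickase. The table does not resolve the exact Cas9 mutations. The deaminase carries the Y130F substitution. A separate CMV-driven EGFP cassette with a PGK poly(A) signal marks transfected cells.

In this design the deaminase converts cytosine to uracil within the guide-specified window, and UGI blocks uracil excision to favour C-to-T outcomes. According to the associated publication title, the construct belongs to a study of off-target RNA mutations caused by DNA base editors and their elimination by mutagenesis of the deaminase.
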