Addgene plasmid #132945: BE3-hA3A-Y130F
Purpose: Gene editing. See Gene/Insert section of plasmid page for targeting sequence cloned into this plasmid.
Depositing lab: Hui Yang. Depositing organization: Center for Excellence in Brain Science and Intelligence Technology, Chinese Academy of Sciences. Publication: Off-target RNA mutation induced by DNA base editing and its elimination by mutagenesis. Zhou C, Sun Y, Yan R, Liu Y, Zuo E, Gu C, Han L, Wei Y, Hu X, Zeng R, Li Y, Zhou H, Guo F, Yang H. Nature. 2019 Jul;571(7764):275-278. doi: 10.1038/s41586-019-1314-0. Epub 2019 Jun 10. PubMed 31181567.
Backbone
  Vector backbone: X330-U6-Chimeric_BB-CBh-hSpCas9
  Backbone manufacturer: Feng Zhang Lab (Addgene#: 42230)
  Vector type: Mammalian Expression, CRISPR ; Base editor
Growth in bacteria
  Bacterial resistance: Ampicillin, 100 μg/mL
  Growth temperature: 37°C
  Growth strain: DH5alpha
  Copy number: High Copy
Gene/Insert
  Gene/Insert name: BE3-hA3A(Y130F)
  gRNA/shRNA sequence: GGCCCAGACTGAGCACGTGA
  Species: Synthetic
  Insert size (bp): 7937
  Mutation: BE3-hA3A(Y130F)
  Cloning method: Gibson Cloning
  Sequencing primers: 5′ unknown
Terms and licenses: Academic/Nonprofit Terms; Industry Terms: Not Available to Industry
How to cite: BE3-hA3A-Y130F was a gift from Hui Yang (Addgene plasmid # 132945 ; http://n2t.net/addgene:132945 ; RRID:Addgene_132945)
